>Addgene plasmid #10845 | pTRE-GFP-NMHC II-B | addgene full sequence | sequence record 155964 | Addgene NGS Result
CATGCATTAGTTATTAATCGTCCTCGAGTTTACCACTCCCTATCAGTGATAGAGAAAAGTGAAAGTCGAG
TTTACCACTCCCTATCAGTGATAGAGAAAAGTGAAAGTCGAGTTTACCACTCCCTATCAGTGATAGAGAA
AAGTGAAAGTCGAGTTTACCACTCCCTATCAGTGATAGAGAAAAGTGAAAGTCGAGTTTACCACTCCCTA
TCAGTGATAGAGAAAAGTGAAAGTCGAGTTTACCACTCCCTATCAGTGATAGAGAAAAGTGAAAGTCGAG
CTCGGTACCCGGGTCGAGGTAGGCGTGTACGGTGGGAGGCCTATATAAGCAGAGCTCGTTTAGTGAACCG
TCAGATCGCCTGGAGACGCCATCCACGCTGTTTTGACCTCCATAGAAGACACCGGGACCGATCCAGCCTC
CGAGCGCTACCGGTCGCCACCATGGTGAGCAAGGGCGAGGAGCTGTTCACCGGGGTGGTGCCCATCCTGG
TCGAGCTGGACGGCGACGTAAACGGCCACAAGTTCAGCGTGTCCGGCGAGGGCGAGGGCGATGCCACCTA
CGGCAAGCTGACCCTGAAGTTCATCTGCACCACCGGCAAGCTGCCCGTGCCCTGGCCCACCCTCGTGACC
ACCCTGACCTACGGCGTGCAGTGCTTCAGCCGCTACCCCGACCACATGAAGCAGCACGACTTCTTCAAGT
CCGCCATGCCCGAAGGCTACGTCCAGGAGCGCACCATCTTCTTCAAGGACGACGGCAACTACAAGACCCG
CGCCGAGGTGAAGTTCGAGGGCGACACCCTGGTGAACCGCATCGAGCTGAAGGGCATCGACTTCAAGGAG
GACGGCAACATCCTGGGGCACAAGCTGGAGTACAACTACAACAGCCACAACGTCTATATCATGGCCGACA
AGCAGAAGAACGGCATCAAGGTGAACTTCAAGATCCGCCACAACATCGAGGACGGCAGCGTGCAGCTCGC
CGACCACTACCAGCAGAACACCCCCATCGGCGACGGCCCCGTGCTGCTGCCCGACAACCACTACCTGAGC
ACCCAGTCCGCCCTGAGCAAAGACCCCAACGAGAAGCGCGATCACATGGTCCTGCTGGAGTTCGTGACCG
CCGCCGGGATCACTCTCGGCATGGACGAGCTGTACAAGTACTCAGATCTCGAGCTCAAGCTTCGAATTCC
AATGGCGCAGAGAACTGGACTCGAGGATCCAGAGAGGTATCTCTTTGTGGACAGGGCTGTCATCTACAAC
CCTGCCACTCAAGCTGATTGGACAGCTAAAAAGCTAGTGTGGATTCCATCAGAACGCCATGGTTTTGAGG
CAGCTAGTATCAAAGAAGAACGGGGAGATGAAGTTATGGTGGAGTTGGCAGAGAATGGAAAGAAAGCAAT
GGTCAACAAAGATGATATTCAGAAGATGAACCCACCTAAGTTTTCCAAGGTGGAGGATATGGCAGAATTG
ACATGCTTGAATGAAGCTTCCGTTTTACATAATCTGAAGGATCGCTACTATTCAGGACTAATCTATACTT
ATTCTGGACTCTTCTGTGTAGTTATAAACCCTTACAAGAATCTTCCAATTTACTCTGAGAATATTATTGA
AATGTACAGAGGGAAGAAGCGTCATGAGATGCCTCCACACATCTATGCTATATCTGAATCTGCTTACAGA
TGCATGCTTCAAGATCGTGAGGACCAGTCAATTCTTTGCACGGGTGAGTCAGGTGCTGGGAAGACAGAAA
ATACAAAGAAAGTTATTCAGTACCTTGCCCATGTTGCTTCTTCACATAAAGGAAGAAAGGACCATAATAT
TCCTGGGGAACTTGAACGGCAGCTTTTGCAAGCAAATCCAATTCTGGAATCATTTGGAAATGCGAAGACT
GTGAAAAATGATAACTCATCTCGTTTTGGCAAATTTATTCGGATCAACTTTGATGTAACTGGCTATATCG
TTGGGGCCAACATTGAAACATACCTTCTGGAAAAGTCTCGTGCTGTTCGTCAAGCAAAAGATGAACGTAC
TTTTCATATCTTTTACCAGTTGTTATCTGGAGCAGGAGAACACCTAAAGTCTGATTTGCTTCTTGAAGGA
TTTAATAACTACAGGTTTCTCTCCAATGGCTATATTCCTATTCCGGGACAGCAAGACAAAGATAATTTCC
AGGAGACCATGGAAGCAATGCACATAATGGGCTTCTCCCATGAAGAGATTCTGTCAATGCTTAAAGTAGT
ATCTTCAGTGCTACAGTTTGGAAATATTTCTTTCAAAAAGGAGAGAAATACTGATCAAGCTTCCATGCCA
GAAAATACAGTTGCGCAGAAGCTCTGCCATCTTCTTGGGATGAATGTGATGGAGTTTACTCGGGCCATCC
TGACTCCCCGGATCAAGGTCGGCCGAGACTATGTGCAAAAAGCCCAGACCAAAGAACAGGCAGATTTTGC
AGTAGAAGCATTGGCAAAAGCTACCTATGAGCGGCTCTTTCGCTGGCTCGTTCATCGCATCAATAAAGCT
CTGGATAGGACCAAACGTCAGGGAGCATCTTTCATTGGAATCCTGGATATTGCTGGATTTGAAATTTTTG
AGCTGAACTCCTTTGAACAACTTTGCATCAACTACACCAATGAGAAGCTGCAGCAGCTGTTCAACCACAC
CATGTTTATCCTAGAACAAGAGGAATACCAGCGCGAAGGCATCGAGTGGAACTTCATCGATTTCGGGCTG
GATCTGCAGCCATGCATCGACCTAATAGAGAGACCTGCGAACCCTCCTGGTGTACTGGCCCTTTTGGATG
AAGAATGCTGGTTCCCTAAAGCCACAGATAAAACCTTTGTTGAAAAACTGGTTCAAGAGCAAGGTTCCCA
CTCCAAGTTTCAGAAACCTCGACAATTAAAAGACAAAGCTGATTTTTGCATTATACATTATGCAGGGAAG
GTGGACTATAAGGCAGATGAGTGGCTGATGAAGAATATGGACCCCCTGAATGACAACGTGGCCACCCTTT
TGCACCAGTCATCAGACAGATTTGTGGCAGAGCTTTGGAAAGATGTGGACCGTATCGTGGGTCTGGATCA
AGTCACTGGTATGACTGAGACAGCTTTTGGCTCCGCATATAAAACCAAGAAGGGCATGTTTCGTACCGTT
GGGCAACTCTACAAAGAATCTCTCACCAAGCTGATGGCAACTCTCCGAAACACCAACCCTAACTTTGTTC
GTTGTATCATTCCAAATCACGAGAAGAGGGCTGGAAAATTGGATCCACACCTAGTCCTAGATCAGCTTCG
CTGTAATGGTGTCCTGGAAGGGATCCGAATCTGTCGCCAGGGCTTCCCTAACCGAATAGTTTTCCAGGAA
TTCAGACAGAGATATGAGATCCTAACTCCAAATGCTATTCCTAAAGGTTTTATGGATGGTAAACAGGCCT
GTGAACGAATGATCCGGGCTTTAGAATTGGACCCAAACTTGTACAGAATTGGACAGAGCAAGATATTTTT
CAGAGCTGGAGTTCTGGCACACTTAGAGGAAGAAAGAGATTTAAAAATCACCGATATCATTATCTTCTTC
CAGGCCGTTTGCAGAGGTTACCTGGCCAGAAAGGCCTTTGCCAAGAAGCAGCAGCAACTAAGTGCCTTAA
AGGTCTTGCAGCGGAACTGTGCCGCGTACCTGAAATTACGGCACTGGCAGTGGTGGCGAGTCTTCACAAA
GGTGAAGCCGCTTCTACAAGTGACTCGCCAGGAGGAAGAACTTCAGGCCAAAGATGAAGAGCTGTTGAAG
GTGAAGGAGAAGCAGACAAAGGTGGAAGGAGAGCTGGAGGAGATGGAGCGGAAGCACCAGCAGCTTTTAG
AAGAGAAGAATATCCTTGCAGAACAACTACAAGCAGAGACTGAGCTCTTTGCTGAAGCAGAAGAGATGAG
GGCAAGACTTGCTGCTAAAAAGCAGGAATTAGAAGAGATTCTACATGACTTGGAGTCTAGGGTTGAAGAA
GAAGAAGAAAGAAACCAAATCCTCCAAAATGAAAAGAAAAAAATGCAAGCACATATTCAGGACCTGGAAG
AACAGCTAGACGAGGAGGAAGGGGCTCGGCAAAAGCTGCAGCTGGAAAAGGTGACAGCAGAGGCCAAGAT
CAAGAAGATGGAAGAGGAGATTCTGCTTCTCGAGGACCAAAATTCCAAGTTCATCAAAGAAAAGAAACTC
ATGGAAGATCGCATTGCTGAGTGTTCCTCTCAGCTGGCTGAAGAGGAAGAAAAGGCGAAAAACTTGGCCA
AAATCAGGAATAAGCAAGAAGTGATGATCTCAGATCTAGAAGAACGCTTAAAGAAGGAAGAAAAGACTCG
TCAGGAACTGGAAAAGGCCAAAAGAAAACTCGACGGGGAGACGACCGACCTGCAGGACCAGATCGCAGAG
CTGCAGGCGCAGATTGATGAGCTCAAGCTGCAGCTGGCCAAGAAGGAGGAGGAGCTGCAGGGCGCACTGG
CCAGAGGTGATGATGAAACACTCCATAAGAACAATGCCCTTAAAGTTGTGCGAGAGCTACAAGCCCAAAT
TGCTGAACTTCAGGAAGACTTTGAATCCGAGAAGGCTTCACGGAACAAGGCCGAAAAGCAGAAAAGGGAC
TTGAGTGAGGAACTGGAAGCTCTGAAAACAGAGCTGGAGGACACGCTGGACACCACGGCAGCCCAGCAGG
AACTACGTACAAAACGTGAACAAGAAGTGGCAGAGCTGAAGAAAGCTCTTGAGGAGGAAACTAAGAACCA
TGAAGCTCAAATCCAGGACATGAGACAAAGACACGCAACAGCCCTGGAGGAGCTCTCAGAGCAGCTGGAA
CAGGCCAAGCGGTTCAAAGCAAATCTAGAGAAGAACAAGCAGGGCCTGGAGACAGATAACAAGGAGCTGG
CGTGTGAGGTGAAGGTCCTGCAGCAGGTCAAGGCTGAGTCTGAGCACAAGAGGAAGAAGCTCGACGCGCA
GGTCCAGGAGCTCCATGCCAAGGTCTCTGAAGGCGACAGGCTCAGGGTGGAGCTGGCGGAGAAAGCAAGT
AAGCTGCAGAATGAGCTAGATAATGTCTCCACCCTTCTGGAAGAAGCAGAGAAGAAGGGTATTAAATTTG
CTAAGGATGCAGCTAGTCTTGAGTCTCAACTACAGGATACACAGGAGCTTCTTCAGGAGGAGACACGCCA
GAAACTAAACCTGAGCAGTCGGATCCGGCAGCTGGAAGAGGAGAAGAACAGTCTTCAGGAGCAGCAGGAG
GAGGAGGAGGAGGCCAGGAAGAACCTGGAGAAGCAAGTGCTGGCCCTGCAGTCCCAGTTGGCTGATACCA
AGAAGAAAGTAGATGACGACCTGGGAACAATTGAAAGTCTGGAAGAAGCCAAGAAGAAGCTTCTGAAGGA
CGCGGAGGCCCTGAGCCAGCGCCTGGAGGAGAAGGCACTGGCGTATGACAAACTGGAGAAGACCAAGAAC
CGCCTGCAGCAGGAGCTGGACGACCTCACGGTGGACCTGGACCACCAGCGCCAGGTCGCCTCCAACTTGG
AGAAGAAGCAGAAGAAGTTTGACCAGCTGTTAGCAGAAGAGAAGAGCATCTCTGCTCGCTATGCCGAAGA
GCGGGACCGGGCCGAAGCCGAGGCCAGAGAGAAAGAAACCAAAGCCCTGTCACTGGCCCGGGCCCTCGAG
GAAGCCCTGGAGGCCAAGGAGGAGTTTGAGAGGCAGAACAAGCAGCTCCGAGCAGACATGGAAGACCTCA
TGAGCTCCAAAGATGATGTGGGAAAAAACGTTCACGAACTTGAAAAATCCAAACGGGCCCTAGAGCAGCA
GGTGGAGGAAATGAGGACCCAGCTGGAGGAGCTGGAAGACGAACTCCAGGCCACGGAAGATGCCAAGCTT
CGTCTGGAGGTCAACATGCAGGCCATGAAGGCGCAGTTCGAGAGAGACCTGCAAACCAGGGATGAGCAGA
ATGAAGAGAAGAAGCGGCTGCTGATCAAACAGGTGCGGGAGCTCGAGGCGGAGCTGGAGGATGAGAGGAA
ACAGCGGGCGCTTGCTGTAGCTTCAAAGAAAAAGATGGAGATAGACCTGAAGGACCTCGAAGCCCAAATC
GAGGCTGCGAACAAAGCTCGGGATGAGGTGATTAAGCAGCTCCGCAAGCTCCAGGCTCAGATGAAGGATT
ACCAACGTGAATTAGAAGAAGCTCGTGCATCCAGAGATGAGATTTTTGCTCAATCCAAAGAGAGTGAAAA
GAAATTGAAGAGTCTGGAAGCAGAAATCCTTCAATTGCAGGAGGAACTTGCCTCATCTGAGCGAGCCCGC
CGACACGCCGAGCAGGAGAGAGATGAGCTGGCGGACGAGATCACCAACAGCGCCTCTGGCAAGTCCGCGC
TGCTGGATGAGAAGCGGCGTCTGGAAGCTCGGATCGCACAGCTGGAGGAGGAGCTGGAAGAGGAGCAGAG
CAACATGGAGCTGCTCAACGACCGCTTCCGCAAGACCACTCTACAGGTGGACACACTGAACGCCGAGCTA
GCAGCCGAGCGCAGCGCCGCCCAGAAGAGTGACAATGCACGCCAGCAACTGGAGCGGCAGAACAAGGAGC
TGAAGGCCAAGCTGCAGGAACTCGAGGGTGCTGTCAAGTCTAAGTTCAAGGCCACCATCTCAGCCCTGGA
GGCCAAGATTGGGCAGCTGGAGGAGCAGCTTGAGCAGGAAGCCAAGGAACGAGCAGCCGCCAACAAATTA
GTCCGTCGCACTGAGAAGAAGCTGAAAGAAATCTTCATGCAGGTTGAGGATGAGCGTCGACACGCGGACC
AGTATAAAGAGCAGATGGAGAAGGCCAACGCTCGGATGAAGCAGCTTAAACGCCAGCTGGAGGAAGCAGA
AGAAGAAGCGACGCGTGCCAACGCATCTCGGCGTAAACTCCAGCGGGAACTGGATGATGCCACCGAGGCC
AACGAGGGCCTGAGCCGCGAGGTCAGCACCCTGAAGAACCGGCTGAGGCGGGGTGGCCCCATCAGCTTCT
CTTCCAGCCGATCTGGCCGGCGCCAGCTGCACCTTGAAGGAGCTTCCCTGGAGCTCTCCGACGATGACAC
AGAAAGTAAGACCAGTGATGTCAACGAGACGCAGCCACCCCAGTCAGAGTAAAGTTGCAGGAAGCCAGAG
GAGGCAATACAGTGGGACAGTTAGGAATGCACCCGGGGCCTCCTGCAGATTTCGGAAATTGGCAAGCTAC
GGGATTCCTTCCTGAAAGATCAACTGTGTCTTAAGGCTCTCCAGCCTATGCATACTGTATCCTGCTTCAG
ACTTAGGTACAATTGCTCCCCTTTTTATATATAGACACACACAGGACACATATATTAAACAGATTGTTTC
ATCATTGCATCTATTTTCCATATAGTCATCAAGAGACCATTTTATAAAACATGGTAAGACCCTTTTTAAA
ACAAACTCCAGGCCCTTGGTTGCGGGTCGCTGGGTTATTGGGGCAGCGCCGTGGTCGTCACTCAGTCGCT
CTGCATGCTCTCTGTCATACAGACAGGTAACCTAGTTCTGTGTTCACGTGGCCCCCGACGACTCAGCCAC
ATCAAGTCTCCTAGACCACTGTGGACTCTAAACTGCACTTGTCTCTCTCATTTCCTTCAAATAATGATCA
ATGCTATTTCAGTGAGCAAACTGTGAAAGGGGCTTTGGAAAGAGTAGGAGGGGTGGGCTGGATCGGAAGC
AACACCCATTTGGGGTTACCATGTCCATCCCCCAAGGGGGGCCCTCCCCCTCGAGTCGATGGTGTCCCGC
ATCTACTCATGTGAACTGGCCTTGGCGAGGGCTGGTCTGTGCATAGAAGGGATAGTGGCCACACTGCAGC
TGAGGCCCCAGGTGGCAGCCATGGATCATGTAGACTTCCAGATGGTCTCCCGAACCGCCTGGCTCTGCCG
GCGCCCTCCTCACGTCAGGAGCAAGCAGCCGTGGACCCCTAAGCCGAGCTGGTGGAAGGCCCCTCCCCGT
CGCCAGCCGGGCCCTCATGCTGACCTTGCAAATTCAGCCGCTGCTTTGAGCCCAAAATGGGAATATTGGT
TTTGTGTCCGAGGCTTGTTCCAAGTTTGTCAATGAGGTTTATGGAGCCTCCAGAACAGATGCCATCTTCC
TGAATGTTGACATGCCAGTGGGTGTGACTCCTTCATTTTTCCTTCTCCCTTCCCTTTGGACAGTGTTACA
GTGAACACTTAGCATCCTGTTTTTGGTTGGTAGTTAAGCAAACTGACATTACGGAAAGTGCCTTAGACAC
TACAGTACTAAGACAATGTTGAATATATCATTCGCCTCTATAACAATTTAATGTATTCAGTTTTGACTGT
GCTTCATATCATGTACCTCTCTAGTCAAAGTGGTATTACAGACATTCAGTGACAATGAATCAGTGTTAAT
TCTAAATCCTTGATCCTCTGCAATGTGCTTGAAAACACAAACCTTTTGGGTTAAAAGCTTTAACATCTAT
TAGGAAGAATTTGTCCTGTGGGTTTGGAATCTTGGATTTTCCCCCTTTATGAACTGTACTGGCTGTTGAC
CACCAGACACCTGACCGCAAATATCTTTTCTTGTATTCCCATATTTCTAGACAATGATTTTTGTAAGACA
ATGCGGCCGCGAATTCCTGCAGCCCGGGGGATCCACTAGTTCTAGAGCGGCCGCCACCGCGGGCCCGGGA
TCCACCGGATCTAGATAACTGATCATAATCAGCCATACCACATTTGTAGAGGTTTTACTTGCTTTAAAAA
ACCTCCCACACCTCCCCCTGAACCTGAAACATAAAATGAATGCAATTGTTGTTGTTAACTTGTTTATTGC
AGCTTATAATGGTTACAAATAAAGCAATAGCATCACAAATTTCACAAATAAAGCATTTTTTTCACTGCAT
TCTAGTTGTGGTTTGTCCAAACTCATCAATGTATCTTAACGCGTAAATTGTAAGCGTTAATATTTTGTTA
AAATTCGCGTTAAATTTTTGTTAAATCAGCTCATTTTTTAACCAATAGGCCGAAATCGGCAAAATCCCTT
ATAAATCAAAAGAATAGACCGAGATAGGGT
[37 nt withheld, positions 9061-9097]
AAAGAACGTGGACTCCAACGTCAAAGG
[49 nt withheld, positions 9125-9173]
T
[91 nt withheld, positions 9175-9265]
G
[124 nt withheld, positions 9267-9390]
CAGGTGGCACTTTTCGGGGAAATGTGCGCGGAACCCCTATTTGTTTATTTTTCTAAATACATTCAAATAT
GTATCCGCTCATGAGACAATAACCCTGATAAATGCTTCAATAATATTGAAAAAGGAAGAGTCCTGAGGCG
GAAAGAACCAGCTGTGGAATGTGTGTCAGTTAGGGTGTGGAAAGTCCCCAGGCTCCCCAGCAGGCAGAAG
TATGCAAAGCATGCATCTCAATTAGTCAGCAACCAGGTGTGGAAAGTCCCCAGGCTCCCCAGCAGGCAGA
AGTATGCAAAGCATGCATCTCAATTAGTCAGCAACCATAGTCCCGCCCCTAACTCCGCCCATCCCGCCCC
TAACTCCGCCCAGTTCCGCCCATTCTCCGCCCCATGGCTGACTAATTTTTTTTATTTATGCAGAGGCCGA
GGCCGCCTCGGCCTCTGAGCTATTCCAGAAGTAGTGAGGAGGCTTTTTTGGAGGCCTAGGCTTTTGCAAA
GATCGATCAAGAGACAGGATGAGGATCGTTTCGCATGATTGAACAAGATGGATTGCACGCAGGTTCTCCG
GCCGCTTGGGTGGAGAGGCTATTCGGCTATGACTGGGCACAACAGACAATCGGCTGCTCTGATGCCGCCG
TGTTCCGGCTGTCAGCGCAGGGGCGCCCGGTTCTTTTTGTCAAGACCGACCTGTCCGGTGCCCTGAATGA
ACTGCAAGACGAGGCAGCGCGGCTATCGTGGCTGGCCACGACGGGCGTTCCTTGCGCAGCTGTGCTCGAC
GTTGTCACTGAAGCGGGAAGGGACTGGCTGCTATTGGGCGAAGTGCCGGGGCAGGATCTCCTGTCATCTC
ACCTTGCTCCTGCCGAGAAAGTATCCATCATGGCTGATGCAATGCGGCGGCTGCATACGCTTGATCCGGC
TACCTGCCCATTCGACCACCAAGCGAAACATCGCATCGAGCGAGCACGTACTCGGATGGAAGCCGGTCTT
GTCGATCAGGATGATCTGGACGAAGAGCATCAGGGGCTCGCGCCAGCCGAACTGTTCGCCAGGCTCAAGG
CGAGCATGCCCGACGGCGAGGATCTCGTCGTGACCCATGGCGATGCCTGCTTGCCGAATATCATGGTGGA
AAATGGCCGCTTTTCTGGATTCATCGACTGTGGCCGGCTGGGTGTGGCGGACCGCTATCAGGACATAGCG
TTGGCTACCCGTGATATTGCTGAAGAGCTTGGCGGCGAATGGGCTGACCGCTTCCTCGTGCTTTACGGTA
TCGCCGCTCCCGATTCGCAGCGCATCGCCTTCTATCGCCTTCTTGACGAGTTCTTCTGAGCGGGACTCTG
GGGTTCGAAATGACCGACCAAGCGACGCCCAACCTGCCATCACGAGATTTCGATTCCACCGCCGCCTTCT
ATGAAAGGTTGGGCTTCGGAATCGTTTTCCGGGACGCCGGCTGGATGATCCTCCAGCGCGGGGATCTCAT
GCTGGAGTTCTTCGCCCACCCTAGGGGGAGGCTAACTGAAACACGGAAGGAGACAATACCGGAAGGAACC
CGCGCTATGACGGCAATAAAAAGACAGAATAAAACGCACGGTGTTGGGTCGTTTGTTCATAAACGCGGGG
TTCGGTCCCAGGGCTGGCACTCTGTCGATACCCCACCGAGACCCCATTGGGGCCAATACGCCCGCGTTTC
TTCCTTTTCCCCACCCCACCCCCCAAGTTCGGGTGAAGGCCCAGGGCTCGCAGCCAACGTCGGGGCGGCA
GGCCCTGCCATAGCCTCAGGTTACTCATATATACTTTAGATTGATTTAAAACTTCATTTTTAATTTAAAA
GGATCTAGGTGAAGATCCTTTTTGATAATCTCATGACCAAAATCCCTTAACGTGAGTTTTCGTTCCACTG
AGCGTCAGACCCCGTAGAAAAGATCAAAGGATCTTCTTGAGATCCTTTTTTTCTGCGCGTAATCTGCTGC
TTGCAAACAAAAAAACCACCGCTACCAGCGGTGGTTTGTTTGCCGGATCAAGAGCTACCAACTCTTTTTC
CGAAGGTAACTGGCTTCAGCAGAGCGCAGATACCAAATACTGTTCTTCTAGTGTAGCCGTAGTTAGGCCA
CCACTTCAAGAACTCTGTAGCACCGCCTACATACCTCGCTCTGCTAATCCTGTTACCAGTGGCTGCTGCC
AGTGGCGATAAGTCGTGTCTTACCGGGTTGGACTCAAGACGATAGTTACCGGATAAGGCGCAGCGGTCGG
GCTGAACGGGGGGTTCGTGCACACAGCCCAGCTTGGAGCGAACGACCTACACCGAACTGAGATACCTACA
GCGTGAGCTATGAGAAAGCGCCACGCTTCCCGAAGGGAGAAAGGCGGACAGGTATCCGGTAAGCGGCAGG
GTCGGAACAGGAGAGCGCACGAGGGAGCTTCCAGGGGGAAACGCCTGGTATCTTTATAGTCCTGTCGGGT
TTCGCCACCTCTGACTTGAGCGTCGATTTTTGTGATGCTCGTCAGGGGGGCGGAGCCTATGGAAAAACGC
CAGCAACGCGGCCTTTTTACGGTTCCTGGCCTTTTGCTGGCCTTTTGCTCACATGTTCTTTCCTGCGTTA
TCCCCTGATTCTGTGGATAACCGTATTACCGC
Features (pLannotate 1.2.2; 15 found; start..end, strand, type, name):
     37..280     +  protein_bind   tetracycline response element (fragment): contains seven copies of the tetracycline operator tetO tetracycline repressor TetR
    298..336     +  promoter       minimal CMV promoter: human cytomegalovirus (CMV) immediate early promoter
    442..1158    +  CDS            EGFP: EGFP is a basic (constitutively fluorescent) green fluorescent protein published in 1996, derived from Aequorea victoria. It is reported to be a rapidly-maturing weak dimer with moderate acid sensitivity.
   1160..1189    +  misc_feature   MCS (fragment): multiple cloning site
   1192..7119    +  CDS            MYH10: MYH10_HUMAN - Experimental evidence at protein level: Swiss-Prot protein existence level 1. Cellular myosin that appears to play a role in cytokinesis, cell shape, and specialized functions such as secretion and capping. Involved with LARP6 in the stabilization of type I collagen mRNAs for CO1A1 and CO1A2. During cell spreading, plays an important role in cytoskeleton reorganization, focal contacts formation (in the central part but not the margins of spreading cells), and lamellipodial extension; this function is mechanically antagonized by MYH9. From Homo sapiens (Human).
   8620..8672    -  misc_feature   MCS (fragment): pBluescript multiple cloning site
   8700..8784    +  CDS            large T antigen (fragment): large T antigen from SV40 (simian virus 40)
   8807..8928    +  polyA_signal   SV40 poly(A) signal: SV40 polyadenylation signal
   8962..9390    -  rep_origin     f1 ori (sequence partly withheld): f1 bacteriophage origin of replication; arrow indicates direction of (+) strand synthesis
   9417..9521    +  promoter       AmpR promoter: bla
   9523..9880    +  promoter       SV40 promoter: SV40 enhancer and early promoter
   9915..10709   +  CDS            NeoR/KanR: aminoglycoside phosphotransferase from Tn5; aph(3')-II (or nptII); confers resistance to neomycin, kanamycin, and G418 (Geneticin®)
  10730..10882   +  CDS            ble (fragment): BLE_KLEPN - Experimental evidence at protein level: Swiss-Prot protein existence level 1. Binding protein with a strong affinity to the bleomycin family of antibiotics. Binds to CL990; an antimitotic-antibiotic compound. From Klebsiella pneumoniae.
  10941..10988   +  polyA_signal   HSV TK poly(A) signal: herpes simplex virus thymidine kinase polyadenylation signal (Cole and Stacy, 1985)
  11317..11905   +  rep_origin     ori: high-copy-number ColE1/pMB1/pBR322/pUC origin of replication
