[The description below was written by a language model from this plasmid's Addgene catalogue record and pLannotate feature annotations shown in this document.]
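Description:
pTRE-GFP-NMHC II-B is a mammalian expression plasmid for tetracycline-regulated production of human nonmuscle myosin II-B heavy chain (MYH10) fused at its N terminus to EGFP. It is built on the Clontech pEGFP-C3 backbone, but the constitutive CMV promoter of that vector has been replaced by a tet-responsive promoter amplified from pTRE. The feature table shows this as a tetracycline response element carrying tetO operator repeats placed directly upstream of a minimal CMV promoter. Such a promoter is essentially silent on its own and fires only when a tetracycline-controlled transactivator is supplied in the host cell, so expression can be switched by tetracycline or doxycycline. The plasmid does not itself encode a transactivator.

Downstream of the promoter, the EGFP coding sequence runs through a short remnant of the multiple cloning site into the MYH10 open reading frame, which was inserted between EcoRI and SacII sites. The annotated MYH10 coding region is shorter than the roughly 7.4 kb insert. The insert therefore appears to include additional unannotated sequence after the coding region, ending in a fragment of a pBluescript polylinker before the SV40 polyadenylation signal. A single NeoR/KanR gene is preceded by both a bacterial promoter and the SV40 early promoter and is terminated by the HSV TK poly(A) signal. It gives kanamycin resistance in E. coli and G418 selection in mammalian cells. A high-copy pUC-type origin supports propagation, and an f1 origin is also present. The associated work concerns conditional expression of nonmuscle myosin II constructs in HeLa cells. The plasmid suits inducible expression and live fluorescence imaging of myosin II-B in studies of cell shape and cytokinesis.
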