Addgene plasmid #10845: pTRE-GFP-NMHC II-B
Depositing lab: Robert Adelstein. Publication: Conditional expression of a truncated fragment of nonmuscle myosin II-A alters cell shape but not cytokinesis in HeLa cells. Wei Q, Adelstein RS. Mol Biol Cell. 2000 Oct . 11(10):3617-27. 10.1091/mbc.11.10.3617 PubMed 11029059.
Backbone
  Vector backbone: pEGFP-C3
  Backbone manufacturer: Clontech
  Backbone size w/o insert (bp): 4700
  Vector type: Mammalian Expression
  Selectable markers: Neomycin (select with G418)
Growth in bacteria
  Bacterial resistance: Kanamycin, 50 μg/mL
  Growth temperature: 37°C
  Growth strain: DH5alpha
  Copy number: High Copy
Gene/Insert
  Gene/Insert name: NMHC II-B (alt name: nonmuscle myosin II-B heavy chain)
  Species: H. sapiens (human)
  Insert size (bp): 7400
  Entrez Gene: MYH10 (a.k.a. NMMHC-IIB, NMMHCB)
  Tag / fusion protein: EGFP (N terminal on backbone)
  Cloning method: Restriction Enzyme; 5′ cloning site EcoRI (not destroyed); 3′ cloning site SacII (not destroyed)
  Sequencing primers: 5′ EGFP-C; 3′ SV40pA-R
Terms and licenses: Academic/Nonprofit Terms; Industry Terms: Not Available to Industry
Depositor comments: The CMV promoter in pEGFP-C3 is replaced by a tet-responsive promoter amplified from pTRE (Clontech).
How to cite: pTRE-GFP-NMHC II-B was a gift from Robert Adelstein (Addgene plasmid # 10845 ; http://n2t.net/addgene:10845 ; RRID:Addgene_10845)
